Addgene plasmid #176674: pLib6.4B-Aaeg_972
Purpose: (Empty Backbone) Expression of sgRNA under Ae. Aegypti U6 (AAEL028972) promoter & delivery of D.mel-Actin5C::EBFP2-2A-puro|sgRNA cassette through PhiC31 RCME to AttP acceptor cell line/organism
Depositing lab: Norbert Perrimon. Depositing organization: Harvard Medical School. Publication: Bioinformatic and cell-based tools for pooled CRISPR knockout screening in mosquitos. Viswanatha R, Mameli E, Rodiger J, Merckaert P, Feitosa-Suntheimer F, Colpitts TM, Mohr SE, Hu Y, Perrimon N. Nat Commun. 2021 Nov 24;12(1):6825. doi: 10.1038/s41467-021-27129-3. PubMed 34819517.
Backbone
  Vector backbone: pUC19
  Vector type: Insect Expression ; CRISPR
  Selectable markers: Puromycin
Growth in bacteria
  Bacterial resistance: Ampicillin, 100 μg/mL
  Growth temperature: 37°C
  Growth strain: DH5alpha
  Copy number: High Copy
Gene/Insert
  Gene/Insert name: None
Terms and licenses: Academic/Nonprofit Terms; Industry Terms: Not Available to Industry
Depositor comments: Cloning of sgRNA targeting sequence into BbsI cassette. Please visit https://www.biorxiv.org/content/10.1101/2021.03.29.437496v2 for bioRxiv preprint.
How to cite: pLib6.4B-Aaeg_972 was a gift from Norbert Perrimon (Addgene plasmid # 176674 ; http://n2t.net/addgene:176674 ; RRID:Addgene_176674)
