[The description below was written by a language model from this plasmid's Addgene catalogue record and pLannotate feature annotations shown in this document.]
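Description:
pLib6.4B-Aaeg_972 is an empty sgRNA expression and library-delivery backbone for CRISPR work in mosquito and other insect cells, built on pUC19. In E. coli it is maintained at high copy through the ColE1/pUC origin and selected with ampicillin via the β-lactamase gene. The short lacI, lacZα, lac promoter/operator, MCS, bom, rop and TcR matches in the feature table appear to be backbone or cloning remnants rather than functional parts.

The working payload lies between two minimal φC31 attB sites placed in opposite orientations, an arrangement that allows φC31 integrase to swap the intervening DNA into an attP-bearing acceptor locus by recombination-mediated cassette exchange, leaving the bacterial backbone behind. Inside this interval are two units. The first is an sgRNA cassette: according to the catalogue entry, an Aedes aegypti U6 promoter (AAEL028972) drives the guide. This promoter is not called by the automated annotation but would fit in the unannotated stretch between the first attB and the S. pyogenes Cas9 gRNA scaffold. Targeting sequences are cloned into a BbsI cassette, and no guide is present in the deposited form. The second unit is a Drosophila melanogaster Actin5C promoter driving EBFP2 linked by a 2A peptide to puromycin N-acetyltransferase, followed by an SV40 polyadenylation region annotated on the reverse strand. It gives blue fluorescence and puromycin resistance from a single transcript, so that cells with the integrated cassette can be identified and selected.

Because cassette exchange places the guide at a defined genomic acceptor site, the vector suits pooled CRISPR knockout screening in mosquito cell lines, the application of the associated publication.
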