Features (pLannotate 1.2.2; 20 found; start..end, strand, type, name):
     96..200     +  promoter       AmpR promoter: bla
    201..1061    +  CDS            AmpR: β-lactamase; bla; confers resistance to ampicillin, carbenicillin, and related antibiotics
   1232..1820    +  rep_origin     ori: high-copy-number ColE1/pMB1/pBR322/pUC origin of replication
   2003..2095    +  CDS            lacI (fragment): lac repressor; lacI; The lac repressor binds to the lac operator to inhibit transcription in E. coli. This inhibition can be relieved by adding lactose or isopropyl-β-D-thiogalactopyranoside (IPTG).
   2108..2129    +  protein_bind   CAP binding site: CAP binding activates transcription in the presence of cAMP. E. coli catabolite activator protein
   2144..2174    +  promoter       lac promoter: promoter for the E. coli lac operon
   2182..2198    +  protein_bind   lac operator: The lac repressor binds to the lac operator to inhibit transcription in E. coli. This inhibition can be relieved by adding lactose or isopropyl-β-D-thiogalactopyranoside (IPTG). lac repressor encoded by lacI
   2235..2272    -  misc_feature   MCS (fragment): pUC18/19 multiple cloning site
   2276..2309    +  protein_bind   attB: minimal attB site for the φC31 integrase (Groth et al., 2000) phage φC31 integrase
   2537..2612    +  misc_RNA       gRNA scaffold: guide RNA scaffold for the Streptococcus pyogenes CRISPR/Cas9 system
   2853..5362    +  promoter       Ac5 promoter: Drosophila melanogaster actin 5C promoter
   5394..6110    +  CDS            EBFP2: EBFP2 is a basic (constitutively fluorescent) blue fluorescent protein published in 2007, derived from Aequorea victoria. It is reported to be a rapidly-maturing monomer with moderate acid sensitivity.
   6192..6791    +  CDS            PuroR: puromycin N-acetyltransferase; pac from Streptomyces alboniger; confers resistance to puromycin
   6799..6933    -  polyA_signal   SV40 poly(A) signal: SV40 polyadenylation signal
   6956..7040    -  CDS            large T antigen (fragment): large T antigen from SV40 (simian virus 40)
   7041..7123    +  CDS            TcR (fragment): tetracycline efflux protein; tet; confers resistance to tetracycline
   7127..7160    -  protein_bind   attB: minimal attB site for the φC31 integrase (Groth et al., 2000) phage φC31 integrase
   7172..7329    +  CDS            lacZα (fragment): LacZα fragment of β-galactosidase; lacZ fragment
   7335..7434    -  misc_feature   bom (fragment): basis of mobility region from pBR322
   7536..1       -  CDS            rop (fragment) (across the origin): Rop protein, which maintains plasmids at low copy number; rop
>Addgene plasmid #176674 | pLib6.4B-Aaeg_972 | addgene full sequence | sequence record 348638 | Addgene NGS Result
GACGAAAGGGCCTCGTGATACGCCTATTTTTATAGGTTAATGTCATGATAATAATGGTTTCTTAGACGTC
AGGTGGCACTTTTCGGGGAAATGTGCGCGGAACCCCTATTTGTTTATTTTTCTAAATACATTCAAATATG
TATCCGCTCATGAGACAATAACCCTGATAAATGCTTCAATAATATTGAAAAAGGAAGAGTATGAGTATTC
AACATTTCCGTGTCGCCCTTATTCCCTTTTTTGCGGCATTTTGCCTTCCTGTTTTTGCTCACCCAGAAAC
GCTGGTGAAAGTAAAAGATGCTGAAGATCAGTTGGGTGCACGAGTGGGTTACATCGAACTGGATCTCAAC
AGCGGTAAGATCCTTGAGAGTTTTCGCCCCGAAGAACGTTTTCCAATGATGAGCACTTTTAAAGTTCTGC
TATGTGGCGCGGTATTATCCCGTATTGACGCCGGGCAAGAGCAACTCGGTCGCCGCATACACTATTCTCA
GAATGACTTGGTTGAGTACTCACCAGTCACAGAAAAGCATCTTACGGATGGCATGACAGTAAGAGAATTA
TGCAGTGCTGCCATAACCATGAGTGATAACACTGCGGCCAACTTACTTCTGACAACGATCGGAGGACCGA
AGGAGCTAACCGCTTTTTTGCACAACATGGGGGATCATGTAACTCGCCTTGATCGTTGGGAACCGGAGCT
GAATGAAGCCATACCAAACGACGAGCGTGACACCACGATGCCTGTAGCAATGGCAACAACGTTGCGCAAA
CTATTAACTGGCGAACTACTTACTCTAGCTTCCCGGCAACAATTAATAGACTGGATGGAGGCGGATAAAG
TTGCAGGACCACTTCTGCGCTCGGCCCTTCCGGCTGGCTGGTTTATTGCTGATAAATCTGGAGCCGGTGA
GCGTGGGTCTCGCGGTATCATTGCAGCACTGGGGCCAGATGGTAAGCCCTCCCGTATCGTAGTTATCTAC
ACGACGGGGAGTCAGGCAACTATGGATGAACGAAATAGACAGATCGCTGAGATAGGTGCCTCACTGATTA
AGCATTGGTAACTGTCAGACCAAGTTTACTCATATATACTTTAGATTGATTTAAAACTTCATTTTTAATT
TAAAAGGATCTAGGTGAAGATCCTTTTTGATAATCTCATGACCAAAATCCCTTAACGTGAGTTTTCGTTC
CACTGAGCGTCAGACCCCGTAGAAAAGATCAAAGGATCTTCTTGAGATCCTTTTTTTCTGCGCGTAATCT
GCTGCTTGCAAACAAAAAAACCACCGCTACCAGCGGTGGTTTGTTTGCCGGATCAAGAGCTACCAACTCT
TTTTCCGAAGGTAACTGGCTTCAGCAGAGCGCAGATACCAAATACTGTTCTTCTAGTGTAGCCGTAGTTA
GGCCACCACTTCAAGAACTCTGTAGCACCGCCTACATACCTCGCTCTGCTAATCCTGTTACCAGTGGCTG
CTGCCAGTGGCGATAAGTCGTGTCTTACCGGGTTGGACTCAAGACGATAGTTACCGGATAAGGCGCAGCG
GTCGGGCTGAACGGGGGGTTCGTGCACACAGCCCAGCTTGGAGCGAACGACCTACACCGAACTGAGATAC
CTACAGCGTGAGCTATGAGAAAGCGCCACGCTTCCCGAAGGGAGAAAGGCGGACAGGTATCCGGTAAGCG
GCAGGGTCGGAACAGGAGAGCGCACGAGGGAGCTTCCAGGGGGAAACGCCTGGTATCTTTATAGTCCTGT
CGGGTTTCGCCACCTCTGACTTGAGCGTCGATTTTTGTGATGCTCGTCAGGGGGGCGGAGCCTATGGAAA
AACGCCAGCAACGCGGCCTTTTTACGGTTCCTGGCCTTTTGCTGGCCTTTTGCTCACATGTTCTTTCCTG
CGTTATCCCCTGATTCTGTGGATAACCGTATTACCGCCTTTGAGTGAGCTGATACCGCTCGCCGCAGCCG
AACGACCGAGCGCAGCGAGTCAGTGAGCGAGGAAGCGGAAGAGCGCCCAATACGCAAACCGCCTCTCCCC
GCGCGTTGGCCGATTCATTAATGCAGCTGGCACGACAGGTTTCCCGACTGGAAAGCGGGCAGTGAGCGCA
ACGCAATTAATGTGAGTTAGCTCACTCATTAGGCACCCCAGGCTTTACACTTTATGCTTCCGGCTCGTAT
GTTGTGTGGAATTGTGAGCGGATAACAATTTCACACAGGAAACAGCTATGACCATGATTACGCCAAGCTT
GCATGCCTGCAGGTCGACTCTAGAGGATCCCCCGGGTGCCAGGGCGTGCCCTTGGGCTCCCCGGGCGCGT
ACTTCGAACGTCGGCTGGCTGGATTCCAATTTGAATATTGGCTAATTGGAAGAGATGGAAGTTTTTGAAT
GGATGATTGAATAATTGAAGCGACTCCGGGTACGTGTTTGTAAGCTCTGCAACAGTGACATAGATTTGTG
TCAGTCCATCACTAGAATCAAATCAACTTGTACTTGCTATATAAATGGCTAGGACTAGCGGAAGATTTGG
GTCTTCGAGAAGACCTGTTTTAGAGCTAGAAATAGCAAGTTAAAATAAGGCTAGTCCGTTATCAACTTGA
AAAAGTGGCACCGAGTCGGTGCTTTTTTTTCGGATTTGTCATGCATTGAACTAAGTTAGTTTTCACAGTA
ATAAAACCTCATTTTTTGCCTACCTGGAGCCTGAGAGTTGTTCAATAAAATAAAAATGTTTCGTTTTTTT
GCTTTCGCCAGTATTTATTATTTTTCATCAATATGTATTCAATTTGGTATGTATTTAGTAATTGGGTACC
CAGCATGCAATTCTATATTCTAAAAACACAAATGATACTTCTAAAAAAAAATCATGAATGGCATCAACTC
TGAATCAAATCTTTGCAGATGCACCTACTTCTCATTTCCACTGTCACATCATTTTTCCAGATCTCGCTGC
CTGTTATGTGGCCCACAAACCAAGACACGTTTTATGGCCATTAAAGCTGGCTGATCGTCGCCAAACACCA
AATACATAATGAATATGTACACATTCGAGAAAGAAGCGATCAAAGAAGCATCTTCGGGCGGAGTAGGAGA
ATGCGGAGGAGAAGGAGAACGAGCTGATCTAGTATCTCTCCACAATCCAATGCCAACTGACCAACTGGCC
ATATTCGGAGCAATTTGAAGCCAATTTCCATCGCCTGGCGATCGCTCCATTCTTGGCTATATGTTTTTCA
CCGTTACCCGGGGCCATTTTCAAAGACTCGTCGGCAAGATAAGATTGTGTCACTCGCTGTCTCTCTTCAT
TTGTCGAAGAATGCTGAGGAATTTCGCGATGACGTCGGCGAGTATTTTGAAGAATGAGAATAATTTGTAT
TTATACGAAAATCAGTTAGTGGAATTTTCTACAAAAACATGTTATCTATAGATAATTTTGTTGCAAAATA
TGTTGACTATGACAAAGATTGTATGTATATACCTTTAATGTATTCTCATTTTCTTATGTATTTATAATGG
CAATGATGATACTGATGATATTTTAAGATGATGCCAGACCAAAAGGCTTGAATTTCTGCGTCTTTTGCCG
AACGCAGTGCATGTGCAATTGTTGTTTTTTGGAATATTCAATTTTCGGACTGTCCGCTTTGATTTCAGTT
TCTTGGCTTATTCAAAAAGCAAAGTAAAGCCAAAAAAGCGAGATGGCAATACCAAATGCGGCAAAACGGT
AGTGGAAGGAAAGGGGTGCGGGGCAGCGGAAGGAAGGGTGGGGCGGGGCGTGGCGGGGTCTGTGGCTGGG
CGCGACGTCACCGACGTTGGAGCCACTCCTTTGACCATGTGTGCGTGTGTGTATTATTCGTGTCTCGCCA
CTCGCCGGTTGTTTTTTTCTTTTTATGCTGCGCTCTCTCTAGCGCCATCTCGCTTACGCATGCTCAACGC
ACCGCATGTTGCCGTTTCCTTTTATGCGTCATTTTGGCTCGAAATAGGCAATTATTTAAACAAAGATTAG
TCAACGAAAACGCTAAAATAAATAAGTCTACAATATGGTTACTTATTGCCATGTGTGTGCAGCCAACGAT
AGCAACAAAAGCAACAACACAGGTGGCTTTCCCTCTTTCACTTTTTGTTTGCAAGCCGCGTGCGAGCAAG
ACGGCACGACCGGCAAACGCAATTACGCTGACAAAGAGCAGACGAAGTTTTGGCGAAAAACATCAAGGCG
CCTGATACGAATGCATTTGCAATAACAATTGCGATATTTAATATTGTTTATGAAGCTGTTTGACTTCAAA
ACACACAAAAAAAAAAATAAAACAAATTATTTGAAAGAGAATTAGGAATCGGACGCTTATCGTTAGGGTA
ACAACAAGAAATGCTTACTGAGTCACAGCCTCTGGAAAACTGCCGCAAGCCAGAGAGAGAGAGAAAAAGA
GGGAGAGCAGCTTAGACCGCATGTGCTTGTGTGTGAGGCGTCTCTCTCTTCGTCTCTGTTGCGCAAACGC
ATAGACTGCACTGAAAAAATCGATTACCTATTTTTTATGAATGAATATTTGCACTATTACTATTCAAAAC
TATTAAGATAGCAATCACATTCAATAGCCAAATACTATACCACCTGAGCGATGCAACGAAATGATCAATT
TGAGCAAAAATGCTGCATATTTAGGACGGCATCATTATAGAAATGCTTCTTGCTGTGTACTTTTCTCTCG
TCTGGCAGCTGTTTCGCCGTTATTGTTAAAACCGGCTTAAGTTAGGTGTGTTTTCTACGACTAGTGAATG
CCCTACTAGAAGATGTGTGTTGCACAAAATGTCCCTGGAATAACCAATTTGAAGTGCAGATAGCAGTAAA
CGTAAGCTAATATGAATATTATTTAACTGTAATGTTTTAATATCGCTGGACATTACTAATAAACCCACTA
TAAACACATGTACATATGTATGTTTTGGCATACAATGAGTAGTTGGGGAAAAAATGTGTAAAAGCACCGT
GACCATCACAGCATAAAGATAACCAGCTGAAGTATCGAATATGAGTAACCCCCAAATTGAATCACATGCC
GCAACTGATAGGACCCATGGAAGTACACTCTTCATGGCGATATACAAGACACACACAAGCACGAACACCC
AGTTGCGGAGGAAATTCTCCGTAAATGAAAACCCAATCGGCGAACAATTCATACCCATATATGGTAAAAG
TTTTGAACGCGACTTGAGAGCGGAGAGCATTGCGGCTGATAAGGTTTTAGCGCTAAGCGGGCTTTATAAA
ACGGGCTGCGGGACCAGTTTTCATATCACTACCGTTTGAGTTCTTGTGCTGTGTGGATACTCCTCCCGAC
ACAAAGCCGCTCCATCAGCCAGCAGTCGTCTAATCCAGAGACCCCGGATCCAGGAATTCGCCCTTGTTTA
AACATGGTGAGCAAGGGCGAGGAGCTGTTCACCGGGGTGGTGCCCATCCTGGTCGAGCTGGACGGCGACG
TAAACGGCCACAAGTTCAGCGTGAGGGGCGAGGGCGAGGGCGATGCCACCAACGGCAAGCTGACCCTGAA
GTTCATCTGCACCACCGGCAAGCTGCCCGTGCCCTGGCCCACCCTCGTGACCACCCTGAGCCACGGCGTG
CAGTGCTTCGCCCGCTACCCCGACCACATGAAGCAGCACGACTTCTTCAAGTCCGCCATGCCCGAAGGCT
ACGTCCAGGAGCGCACCATCTTCTTCAAGGACGACGGCACCTACAAGACCCGCGCCGAGGTGAAGTTCGA
GGGCGACACCCTAGTGAACCGCATCGAGCTGAAGGGCGTCGACTTCAAGGAGGACGGCAACATCCTGGGG
CACAAGCTGGAGTACAACTTCAACAGCCACAACATCTATATCATGGCCGTCAAGCAGAAGAACGGCATCA
AGGTGAACTTCAAGATCCGCCACAACGTGGAGGACGGCAGCGTGCAGCTCGCCGACCACTACCAGCAGAA
CACCCCCATCGGCGACGGCCCCGTGCTGCTGCCCGACAGCCACTACCTGAGCACCCAGTCCGTGCTGAGC
AAAGACCCCAACGAGAAGCGCGATCACATGGTCCTGCTGGAGTTCCGCACCGCCGCCGGGATCACTCTCG
GCATGGACGAGCTGTACAAGCTTGAGGGCAGAGGAAGCCTTCTAACATGCGGTGACGTGGAGGAGAATCC
CGGCCCTGCTAGCGGTAGCGGCAGCGGTAGCATGACCGAGTACAAGCCCACGGTGCGCCTCGCCACCCGC
GACGACGTCCCCCGGGCCGTACGCACCCTCGCCGCCGCGTTCGCCGACTACCCCGCCACGCGCCACACCG
TCGACCCGGACCGCCACATCGAGCGGGTCACCGAGCTGCAAGAACTCTTCCTCACGCGCGTCGGGCTCGA
CATCGGCAAGGTGTGGGTCGCGGACGACGGCGCCGCGGTGGCGGTCTGGACCACGCCGGAGAGCGTCGAA
GCGGGGGCGGTGTTCGCCGAGATCGGCCCGCGCATGGCCGAGTTGAGCGGTTCCCGGCTGGCCGCGCAGC
AACAGATGGAAGGCCTCCTGGCGCCGCACCGGCCCAAGGAGCCCGCGTGGTTCCTGGCCACCGTCGGCGT
CTCGCCCGACCACCAGGGCAAGGGTCTGGGCAGCGCCGTCGTGCTCCCCGGAGTGGAGGCGGCCGAGCGC
GCCGGGGTGCCCGCCTTCCTGGAGACCTCCGCGCCCCGCAACCTCCCCTTCTACGAGCGGCTCGGCTTCA
CCGTCACCGCCGACGTCGAGGTGCCCGAAGGACCGCGCACCTGGTGCATGACCCGCAAGCCCGGTGCCTG
ACTCGAGGGATCCAGACATGATAAGATACATTGATGAGTTTGGACAAACCACAACTAGAATGCAGTGAAA
AAAATGCTTTATTTGTGAAATTTGTGATGCTATTGCTTTATTTGTAACCATTATAAGCTGCAATAAACAA
GTTAACAACAACAATTGCATTCATTTTATGTTTCAGGTTCAGGGGGAGGTGTGGGAGGTTTTTTAAAGCA
AGTAAAACCTCTACAAATGTGGTATGGCTGATTATGATCAGTCGACCGATGCCCTTGAGAGCCTTCAACC
CAGTCAGCTCCTTCCGGTGGGCGCGGGGCATGACTATCGTCGCCGCACTTATGGTACGCGCCCGGGGAGC
CCAAGGGCACGCCCTGGCACCCGAAGGGCGAATTCACTGGCCGTCGTTTTACAACGTCGTGACTGGGAAA
ACCCTGGCGTTACCCAACTTAATCGCCTTGCAGCACATCCCCCTTTCGCCAGCTGGCGTAATAGCGAAGA
GGCCCGCACCGATCGCCCTTCCCAACAGTTGCGCAGCCTGAATGGCGAATGGCGCCTGATGCGGTATTTT
CTCCTTACGCATCTGTGCGGTATTTCACACCGCATATGGTGCACTCTCAGTACAATCTGCTCTGATGCCG
CATAGTTAAGCCAGCCCCGACACCCGCCAACACCCGCTGACGCGCCCTGACGGGCTTGTCTGCTCCCGGC
ATCCGCTTACAGACAAGCTGTGACCGTCTCCGGGAGCTGCATGTGTCAGAGGTTTTCACCGTCATCACCG
AAACGCGCGA
